>Addgene plasmid #216023 | AA180 | addgene full sequence | sequence record 431527 | Addgene NGS Result
TCGCGCGTTTCGGTGATGACGGTGAAAACCTCTGACACATGCAGCTCCCGGAGACGGTCACAGCTTGTCT
GTAAGCGGATGCCGGGAGCAGACAAGCCCGTCAGGGCGCGTCAGCGGGTGTTGGCGGGTGTCGGGGCTGG
CTTAACTATGCGGCATCAGAGCAGATTGTACTGAGAGTGCACCATATGCGGTGTGAAATACCGCACAGAT
GCGTAAGGAGAAAATACCGCATCAGGCGCCATTCGCCATTCAGGCTGCGCAACTGTTGGGAAGGGCGATC
GGTGCGGGCCTCTTCGCTATTACGCCAGCTGGCGAAAGGGGGATGTGCTGCAAGGCGATTAAGTTGGGTA
ACGCCAGGGTTTTCCCAGTCACGACGTTGTAAAACGACGGCCAGAGAATTCGAGCTCGGTACCTCGCGAA
TACATCTAGATGAAGACTGGCAGCAAGCGCAACTACATCCTGGGCCTGGACATTGGCATCACCTCAGTTG
GCTATGGCATCATCGACTACGAGACCCGGGACGTCATCGACGCTGGCGTCCGCCTCTTCAAGGAGGCCAA
CGTCGAGAACAACGAGGGCCGGCGGTCCAAGCGCGGGGCCCGCCGGCTCAAGCGCCGCCGCCGCCACCGC
ATCCAGCGCGTGAAAAAGTTGCTCTTCGACTACAACTTGCTCACCGACCACTCCGAGCTGTCTGGCATCA
ACCCGTACGAGGCCCGGGTCAAGGGCCTCTCGCAAAAGTTGTCCGAGGAGGAGTTCTCTGCTGCCCTGCT
GCACCTGGCCAAGCGCCGCGGGGTCCACAACGTCAACGAAGTTGAGGAGGACACCGGCAACGAACTTTCC
ACCAAGGAGCAGATCTCCCGCAACTCCAAGGCCCTGGAGGAGAAGTACGTCGCGGAGCTCCAACTTGAGC
GCCTCAAGAAGGACGGCGAGGTGCGCGGCTCCATCAACCGCTTCAAGACCTCCGACTACGTCAAGGAGGC
CAAGCAGCTGCTCAAGGTCCAGAAGGCCTACCACCAACTTGACCAGTCCTTCATCGACACCTACATCGAC
CTGCTGGAGACCCGCCGCACCTACTACGAGGGGCCTGGCGAGGGCTCTCCCTTCGGCTGGAAGGACATCA
AGGAGTGGTACGAGATGCTCATGGGCCACTGCACCTACTTCCCGGAGGAGCTGCGCTCGGTCAAGTACGC
CTACAACGCCGACCTCTACAACGCGCTCAACGACCTCAACAACTTGGTCATCACCCGCGACGAGAACGAA
AAGTTGGAGTACTACGAAAAGTTCCAGATCATCGAAAACGTGTTCAAGCAGAAGAAGAAGCCAACTTTGA
AGCAGATCGCCAAGGAGATCCTGGTCAACGAGGAGGACATCAAGGGCTACCGGGTCACCTCCACCGGCAA
GCCCGAGTTCACCAACTTAAAGGTCTACCATGACATCAAGGACATCACCGCCCGCAAGGAGATCATCGAG
AACGCGGAGCTGCTGGACCAGATCGCCAAGATCCTCACCATCTACCAAAGTTCCGAGGACATCCAGGAGG
AGCTGACCAACTTAAACTCGGAGCTTACCCAGGAGGAGATCGAGCAGATCTCCAACTTAAAGGGCTACAC
TGGCACCCACAACTTGTCCCTCAAGGCCATCAACTTGATCCTGGACGAACTTTGGCATACCAACGACAAC
CAGATCGCCATCTTCAACCGACTAAAGTTGGTGCCCAAGAAAGTTGACCTGTCCCAACAGAAGGAGATCC
CAACTACCCTGGTCGACGACTTCATCCTCTCGCCCGTGGTCAAGCGCAGCTTCATCCAGTCCATCAAGGT
CATCAACGCCATCATCAAGAAGTACGGCCTGCCCAACGACATCATCATCGAGTTGGCACGCGAGAAGAAC
TCCAAGGATGCCCAGAAGATGATCAACGAGATGCAGAAGCGCAACCGCCAGACCAACGAGCGCATCGAGG
AGATCATCCGCACCACCGGCAAGGAGAACGCCAAGTACCTGATCGAGAAGATAAAGTTGCATGACATGCA
GGAGGGCAAGTGCCTCTACTCCCTGGAGGCCATCCCCCTCGAGGACCTGCTCAACAACCCCTTCAACTAC
GAAGTTGACCACATCATCCCGCGCTCGGTGTCCTTCGACAACAGCTTCAACAACAAGGTCCTGGTCAAGC
AGGAGGAGAACTCCAAGAAGGGCAACCGGACCCCCTTCCAGTACCTGTCCTCCTCGGACTCCAAGATCTC
CTACGAAACTTTCAAGAAGCACATCCTCAACTTGGCAAAGGGCAAGGGCCGCATCTCCAAGACCAAGAAG
GAGTACCTGCTGGAGGAGCGCGACATCAACCGCTTCTCGGTGCAGAAGGACTTCATCAACCGCAACCTGG
TGGACACCCGCTACGCAACCCGTGGCCTCATGAACCTGCTGCGCAGCTACTTCCGGGTCAACAACTTGGA
CGTCAAAGTTAAGTCGATCAACGGTGGCTTCACCAGCTTCCTGCGCCGCAAGTGGAAGTTCAAGAAGGAG
CGCAACAAGGGCTACAAGCACCATGCGGAGGACGCCCTCATCATCGCCAACGCCGACTTCATCTTCAAGG
AGTGGAAAAAGTTGGACAAGGCCAAGAAGGTCATGGAGAACCAGATGTTCGAGGAGAAGCAGGCCGAGTC
CATGCCGGAGATCGAGACAGAGCAGGAGTACAAGGAGATCTTCATCACGCCGCACCAGATCAAGCACATC
AAGGACTTCAAGGACTACAAGTACTCCCACCGCGTGGACAAGAAGCCCAACCGCGAGCTCATCAACGACA
CCCTCTACTCCACCCGCAAGGACGACAAGGGCAACACCCTCATCGTCAACAACTTAAACGGCCTCTACGA
CAAGGACAACGACAAGTTGAAAAAGTTGATCAACAAGAGCCCCGAAAAGTTGCTCATGTACCACCATGAC
CCGCAGACGTACCAAAAGTTGAAGTTGATCATGGAGCAGTACGGTGACGAGAAGAACCCGCTCTACAAGT
ACTACGAGGAGACCGGCAACTACCTCACCAAGTACTCCAAGAAGGACAACGGCCCGGTCATCAAGAAGAT
CAAGTACTACGGCAACAAGTTGAATGCCCACCTGGACATCACCGACGACTACCCCAACTCCCGCAACAAA
GTTGTAAAGTTGTCGCTAAAGCCGTACCGCTTCGACGTCTACCTGGACAACGGCGTCTACAAGTTCGTGA
CCGTCAAGAACCTGGACGTCATCAAGAAGGAGAACTACTACGAGGTCAACTCCAAGTGCTACGAGGAGGC
CAAAAAGTTGAAGAAGATCTCCAACCAGGCCGAGTTCATCGCCAGCTTCTACAACAACGACCTCATCAAG
ATCAACGGCGAGCTCTACCGCGTCATCGGGGTCAACAACGACCTGCTGAACCGCATCGAGGTCAACATGA
TCGACATCACCTACCGCGAGTACCTCGAGAACATGAACGACAAGCGCCCGCCTCGCATCATCAAGACCAT
CGCCTCCAAGACCCAGTCCATCAAGAAGTACTCCACCGACATCCTTGGCAACTTGTACGAGGTCAAGAGC
AAGAAGCACCCTCAGATCATCAAGAAGGGCGGGTCCAAGTCTTCATCGGATCCCGGGCCCGTCGACTGCA
GAGGCCTGCATGCAAGCTTGGTGTAATCATGGTCATAGCTGTTTCCTGTGTGAAATTGTTATCCGCTCAC
AATTCCACACAACATACGAGCCGGAAGCATAAAGTGTAAAGCCTGGGGTGCCTAATGAGTGAGCTAACTC
ACATTAATTGCGTTGCGCTCACTGCCCGCTTTCCAGTCGGGAAACCTGTCGTGCCAGCTGCATTAATGAA
TCGGCCAACGCGCGGGGAGAGGCGGTTTGCGTATTGGGCGCTCTTCCGCTTCCTCGCTCACTGACTCGCT
GCGCTCGGTCGTTCGGCTGCGGCGAGCGGTATCAGCTCACTCAAAGGCGGTAATACGGTTATCCACAGAA
TCAGGGGATAACGCAGGAAAGAACATGTGAGCAAAAGGCCAGCAAAAGGCCAGGAACCGTAAAAAGGCCG
CGTTGCTGGCGTTTTTCCATAGGCTCCGCCCCCCTGACGAGCATCACAAAAATCGACGCTCAAGTCAGAG
GTGGCGAAACCCGACAGGACTATAAAGATACCAGGCGTTTCCCCCTGGAAGCTCCCTCGTGCGCTCTCCT
GTTCCGACCCTGCCGCTTACCGGATACCTGTCCGCCTTTCTCCCTTCGGGAAGCGTGGCGCTTTCTCATA
GCTCACGCTGTAGGTATCTCAGTTCGGTGTAGGTCGTTCGCTCCAAGCTGGGCTGTGTGCACGAACCCCC
CGTTCAGCCCGACCGCTGCGCCTTATCCGGTAACTATCGTCTTGAGTCCAACCCGGTAAGACACGACTTA
TCGCCACTGGCAGCAGCCACTGGTAACAGGATTAGCAGAGCGAGGTATGTAGGCGGTGCTACAGAGTTCT
TGAAGTGGTGGCCTAACTACGGCTACACTAGAAGAACAGTATTTGGTATCTGCGCTCTGCTGAAGCCAGT
TACCTTCGGAAAAAGAGTTGGTAGCTCTTGATCCGGCAAACAAACCACCGCTGGTAGCGGTGGTTTTTTT
GTTTGCAAGCAGCAGATTACGCGCAGAAAAAAAGGATCTCAAGAAGATCCTTTGATCTTTTCTACGGGGT
CTGACGCTCAGTGGAACGAAAACTCACGTTAAGGGATTTTGGTCATGAGATTATCAAAAAGGATCTTCAC
CTAGATCCTTTTAAATTAAAAATGAAGTTTTAAATCAAGCCCAATCTGAATAATGTTACAACCAATTAAC
CAATTCTGATTAGAAAAACTCATCGAGCATCAAATGAAACTGCAATTTATTCATATCAGGATTATCAATA
CCATATTTTTGAAAAAGCCGTTTCTGTAATGAAGGAGAAAACTCACCGAGGCAGTTCCATAGGATGGCAA
GATCCTGGTATCGGTCTGCGATTCCGACTCGTCCAACATCAATACAACCTATTAATTTCCCCTCGTCAAA
AATAAGGTTATCAAGTGAGAAATCACCATGAGTGACGACTGAATCCGGTGAGAATGGCAAAAGTTTATGC
ATTTCTTTCCAGACTTGTTCAACAGGCCAGCCATTACGCTCGTCATCAAAATCACTCGCATCAACCAAAC
CGTTATTCATTCGTGATTGCGCCTGAGCGAGACGAAATACGCGATCGCTGTTAAAAGGACAATTACAAAC
AGGAATCGAATGCAACCGGCGCAGGAACACTGCCAGCGCATCAACAATATTTTCACCTGAATCAGGATAT
TCTTCTAATACCTGGAATGCTGTTTTTCCGGGGATCGCAGTGGTGAGTAACCATGCATCATCAGGAGTAC
GGATAAAATGCTTGATGGTCGGAAGAGGCATAAATTCCGTCAGCCAGTTTAGTCTGACCATCTCATCTGT
AACATCATTGGCAACGCTACCTTTGCCATGTTTCAGAAACAACTCTGGCGCATCGGGCTTCCCATACAAG
CGATAGATTGTCGCACCTGATTGCCCGACATTATCGCGAGCCCATTTATACCCATATAAATCAGCATCCA
TGTTGGAATTTAATCGCGGCCTCGACGTTTCCCGTTGAATATGGCTCATAACACCCCTTGTATTACTGTT
TATGTAAGCAGACAGTTTTATTGTTCATGATGATATATTTTTATCTTGTGCAATGTAACATCAGAGATTT
TGAGACACGGGCCAGAGCTGCA
Features (pLannotate 1.2.2; 10 found; start..end, strand, type, name):
    137..236     +  misc_feature   bom (fragment): basis of mobility region from pBR322
    242..399     -  CDS            lacZα (fragment): LacZα fragment of β-galactosidase; lacZ fragment
    445..3600    +  CDS            cas9: CAS9_STAAU - Experimental evidence at protein level: Swiss-Prot protein existence level 1. CRISPR (clustered regularly interspaced short palindromic repeat) is an adaptive immune system that provides protection against mobile genetic elements (viruses, transposable elements and conjugative plasmids). CRISPR clusters contain spacers, sequences complementary to antecedent mobile elements, and target invading nucleic acids. CRISPR clusters are transcribed and processed into CRISPR RNA (crRNA). In type II CRISPR systems correct processing of pre-crRNA requires a trans- encoded small RNA (tracrRNA)
   3696..3712    -  protein_bind   lac operator: The lac repressor binds to the lac operator to inhibit transcription in E. coli. This inhibition can be relieved by adding lactose or isopropyl-β-D-thiogalactopyranoside (IPTG). lac repressor encoded by lacI
   3720..3750    -  promoter       lac promoter: promoter for the E. coli lac operon
   3765..3786    -  protein_bind   CAP binding site: CAP binding activates transcription in the presence of cAMP. E. coli catabolite activator protein
   3799..3891    -  CDS            lacI (fragment): lac repressor; lacI; The lac repressor binds to the lac operator to inhibit transcription in E. coli. This inhibition can be relieved by adding lactose or isopropyl-β-D-thiogalactopyranoside (IPTG).
   4074..4662    -  rep_origin     ori: high-copy-number ColE1/pMB1/pBR322/pUC origin of replication
   4840..5649    -  CDS            KanR: aminoglycoside phosphotransferase; aph(3')-Ia; confers resistance to kanamycin in bacteria or G418 (Geneticin®) in eukaryotes
   5756..35      +  CDS            rop (fragment) (across the origin): Rop protein, which maintains plasmids at low copy number; rop
