[The description below was written by a language model from this plasmid's Addgene catalogue record and pLannotate feature annotations shown in this document.]
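Description:
AA180 is a fragment plasmid from the Fragmid modular vector assembly toolkit, in which individual functional parts are stored in simple bacterial cloning vectors and later combined into complete CRISPR expression vectors. It belongs to the "Cas protein" module class and carries a Staphylococcus aureus Cas9 coding sequence, designated Cas9_v1.1 [Sa], an enzyme that recognises an NGRR(T) PAM. SaCas9 is noticeably smaller than the commonly used Streptococcus pyogenes enzyme; here the annotated cas9 open reading frame spans a little over 3.1 kb of the 5,762 nt plasmid.

The backbone is pUC57-Kan, propagated in E. coli through a high-copy ColE1/pUC-type origin and selected with kanamycin via the aph(3')-Ia aminoglycoside phosphotransferase gene (KanR). The remaining annotations are backbone remnants typical of pUC-derived vectors: a lacZα fragment on one side of the insert and, on the other, the lac promoter, lac operator and CAP binding site, along with partial lacI, rop and bom sequences. The lac promoter faces the insert on the opposite strand to cas9, so it would not produce sense transcripts of the gene. No eukaryotic promoter, polyadenylation signal, nuclear localisation signal, tag or guide RNA cassette is annotated, consistent with a storage fragment that is not meant to express Cas9 on its own; those elements would be supplied by other modules during assembly. The record lists the cloning method as unknown and the feature table does not annotate the sites flanking the insert that are used for assembly. Part of the plasmid was derived from a commercially synthesised construct. Its intended use is as a building block for assembling SaCas9-based vectors when comparing CRISPR technologies.
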