Addgene plasmid #216023: AA180
Purpose: Fragmid fragment: (Cas protein) NGRR(T) PAM
Depositing lab: John Doench. Depositing organization: Broad Institute. Publication: Modular vector assembly enables rapid assessment of emerging CRISPR technologies. McGee AV, Liu YV, Griffith AL, Szegletes ZM, Wen B, Kraus C, Miller NW, Steger RJ, Escude Velasco B, Bosch JA, Zirin JD, Viswanatha R, Sontheimer EJ, Goodale A, Greene MA, Green TM, Doench JG. Cell Genom. 2024 Mar 13;4(3):100519. doi: 10.1016/j.xgen.2024.100519. PubMed 38484704.
Backbone
  Vector backbone: pUC57-Kan
  Vector type: CRISPR ; Fragment
Growth in bacteria
  Bacterial resistance: Kanamycin, 50 μg/mL
  Growth temperature: 37°C
  Growth strain: DH5alpha
  Copy number: Unknown
Gene/Insert
  Gene/Insert name: Cas9_v1.1 [Sa]
  Species: Staphylococcus aureus
  Cloning method: Unknown
Resource information
  A portion of this plasmid was derived from a plasmid made by: Genscript ID: U2691GK040-20
Terms and licenses: Academic/Nonprofit Terms; Industry Terms: Not Available to Industry
Depositor comments: Please visit https://www.biorxiv.org/content/10.1101/2023.10.25.564061v1 for bioRxiv preprint.
How to cite: AA180 was a gift from John Doench (Addgene plasmid # 216023 ; http://n2t.net/addgene:216023 ; RRID:Addgene_216023)
